>Addgene plasmid #117555 | pEPOR1CB0019 | addgene full sequence | sequence record 228154 | Addgene NGS Result
TCTGTGAAGACAAACTAGAATTCGAGCTCGGAGCATCTTCATTCTTAAGATATGAAGATAATCTTCAAAA
GGCCCCTGGGAATCTGAAAGAAGAGAAGCAGGCCCATTTATATGGGAAAGAACAATAGTATTTCTTATAT
AGGCCCATTTAAGTTGAAAACAATCTTCAAAAGTCCCACATCGCTTAGATAAGAAAACGAAGCTGAGTTT
ATATACAGCTAGAGTCGAAGTAGTGATTGCCGTTAGTTTGAGAGTCCAGTTTTAGAGCTAGAAATAGCAA
GTTAAAATAAGGCTAGTCCGTTATCAACTTGAAAAAGTGGCACCGAGTCGGTGCTTTTTTTCTAGACCCA
GCTTTCTTGTACAAAGTTGGCATTACGCTTTACTTGTCTTCTGCACGAAGTGGTTTAAACTATCAGTGTT
TGACAGGATATATTGGCGGGTAAACCTAAGAGAAAAGAGCGTTTATTAGAATAATCGGATATTTAAAAGG
GCGTGAAAAGGTTTATCCGTTCGTCCATTTGTATGTGCATGCCAACCACAGGGTTCCCCAGATCAGGCGC
TGGCTGCTGAACCCCCAGCCGGAACTGACCCCACAAGGCCCTAGCGTTTGCAATGCACCAGGTCATCATT
GACCCAGGCGTGTTCCACCAGGCCGCTGCCTCGCAACTCTTCGCAGGCTTCGCCGACCTGCTCGCGCCAC
TTCTTCACGCGGGTGGAATCCGATCCGCACATGAGGCGGAAGGTTTCCAGCTTGAGCGGGTACGGCTCCC
GGTGCGAGCTGAAATAGTCGAACATCCGTCGGGCCGTCGGCGACAGCTTGCGGTACTTCTCCCATATGAA
TTTCGTGTAGTGGTCGCCAGCAAACAGCACGACGATTTCCTCGTCGATCAGGACCTGGCAACGGGACGTT
TTCTTGCCACGGTCCAGGACGCGGAAGCGGTGCAGCAGCGACACCGATTCCAGGTGCCCAACGCGGTCGG
ACGTGAAGCCCATCGCCGTCGCCTGTAGGCGCGACAGGCATTCCTCGGCCTTCGTGTAATACCGGCCATT
GATCGACCAGCCCAGGTCCTGGCAAAGCTCGTAGAACGTGAAGGTGATCGGCTCGCCGATAGGGGTGCGC
TTCGCGTACTCCAACACCTGCTGCCACACCAGTTCGTCATCGTCGGCCCGCAGCTCGACGCCGGTGTAGG
TGATCTTCACGTCCTTGTTGACGTGGAAAATGACCTTGTTTTGCAGCGCCTCGCGCGGGATTTTCTTGTT
GCGCGTGGTGAACAGGGCAGAGCGGGCCGTGTCGTTTGGCATCGCTCGCATCGTGTCCGGCCACGGCGCA
ATATCGAACAAGGAAAGCTGCATTTCCTTGATCTGCTGCTTCGTGTGTTTCAGCAACGCGGCCTGCTTGG
CCTCGCTGACCTGTTTTGCCAGGTCCTCGCCGGCGGTTTTTCGCTTCTTGGTCGTCATAGTTCCTCGCGT
GTCGATGGTCATCGACTTCGCCAAACCTGCCGCCTCCTGTTCAAGACGACGCGAACGCTCCACGGCGGCC
GATGGCGCGGGCAGGGCAGGGGGAGCCAGTTGCACGCTGTCGCGCTCGATCTTGGCCGTAGCTTGCTGGA
CCATCGAGCCGACGGACTGGAAGGTTTCGCGGGGCGCACGCATGACGGTGCGGCTTGCGATGGTTTCGGC
ATCCTCGGCGGAAAACCCCGCGTCGATCAGTTCTTGCCTGTATGCCTTCCGGTCAAACGTCCGATTCATT
CACCCTCCTTGCGGGATTGCCCCGACTCACGCCGGGGCAATGTGCCCTTATTCCTGATTTGACCCGCCTG
GTGCCTTGGTGTCCAGATAATCCACCTTATCGGCAATGAAGTCGGTCCCGTAGACCGTCTGGCCGTCCTT
CTCGTACTTGGTATTCCGAATCTTGCCCTGCACGAATACCAGCGACCCCTTGCCCAAATACTTGCCGTGG
GCCTCGGCCTGAGAGCCAAAACACTTGATGCGGAAGAAGTCGGTGCGCTCCTGCTTGTCGCCGGCATCGT
TGCGCCACATCTAGGATCTGCCAGGAACCGTAAAAAGGCCGCGTTGCTGGCGTTTTTCCATAGGCTCCGC
CCCCCTGACGAGCATCACAAAAATCGACGCTCAAGTCAGAGGTGGCGAAACCCGACAGGACTATAAAGAT
ACCAGGCGTTTCCCCCTGGAAGCTCCCTCGTGCGCTCTCCTGTTCCGACCCTGCCGCTTACCGGATACCT
GTCCGCCTTTCTCCCTTCGGGAAGCGTGGCGCTTTCTCATAGCTCACGCTGTAGGTATCTCAGTTCGGTG
TAGGTCGTTCGCTCCAAGCTGGGCTGTGTGCACGAACCCCCCGTTCAGCCCGACCGCTGCGCCTTATCCG
GTAACTATCGTCTTGAGTCCAACCCGGTAAGACACGACTTATCGCCACTGGCAGCAGCCACTGGTAACAG
GATTAGCAGAGCGAGGTATGTAGGCGGTGCTACAGAGTTCTTGAAGTGGTGGCCTAACTACGGCTACACT
AGAAGAACAGTATTTGGTATCTGCGCTCTGCTGAAGCCAGTTACCTTCGGAAAAAGAGTTGGTAGCTCTT
GATCCGGCAAACAAACCACCGCTGGTAGCGGTGGTTTTTTTGTTTGCAAGCAGCAGATTACGCGCAGAAA
AAAAGGATCTCAAGAAGATCCTTTGATCTTTTCTACGGGGTCTGACGCTCAGTGGAACGAAAACTCACGT
TAAGGGATTTTGGTCATGAGATTATCAAAAAGGATCTTCACCTAGATCCTTTTAAATTAAAAATGAAGTT
TTAAATCAATCTAAAGTATATATGAGTAAACTTGGTCTGACAGTTACCAATGCTTAATCAGTGAGGCACC
TATCTCAGCGATCTGTCTATTTCGTTCATCCATAGTTGCCTGACTCCCCGTCGTGTAGATAACTACGATA
CGGGAGGGCTTACCATCTGGCCCCAGTGCTGCAATGATACCGCGAGAACCACGCTCACCGGCTCCAGATT
TATCAGCAATAAACCAGCCAGCCGGAAGGGCCGAGCGCAGAAGTGGTCCTGCAACTTTATCCGCCTCCAT
CCAGTCTATTAATTGTTGCCGGGAAGCTAGAGTAAGTAGTTCGCCAGTTAATAGTTTGCGCAACGTTGTT
GCCATTGCTACAGGCATCGTGGTGTCACGCTCGTCGTTTGGTATGGCTTCATTCAGCTCCGGTTCCCAAC
GATCAAGGCGAGTTACATGATCCCCCATGTTGTGCAAAAAAGCGGTTAGCTCCTTCGGTCCTCCGATCGT
TGTCAGAAGTAAGTTGGCCGCAGTGTTATCACTCATGGTTATGGCAGCACTGCATAATTCTCTTACTGTC
ATGCCATCCGTAAGATGCTTTTCTGTGACTGGTGAGTACTCAACCAAGTCATTCTGAGAATAGTGTATGC
GGCGACCGAGTTGCTCTTGCCCGGCGTCAATACGGGATAATACCGCGCCACATAGCAGAACTTTAAAAGT
GCTCATCATTGGAAAACGTTCTTCGGGGCGAAAACTCTCAAGGATCTTACCGCTGTTGAGATCCAGTTCG
ATGTAACCCACTCGTGCACCCAACTGATCTTCAGCATCTTTTACTTTCACCAGCGTTTCTGGGTGAGCAA
AAACAGGAAGGCAAAATGCCGCAAAAAAGGGAATAAGGGCGACACGGAAATGTTGAATACTCATACTCTT
CCTTTTTCAATATTATTGAAGCATTTATCAAGGTTATTGTCTCATGAGCGGATACATATTTGAATGTATT
TAGAAAAATAAACAAATAGGGGTTCCGCGCACGAATTGGCCAGCGCTGCCATTTTTGGGGTGAGGCCGTT
CGCGGCCGAGGGGCGCAGCCCCTGGGGGGATGGGAGGCCCGCGTTAGCGGGCCGGGAGGGTTCGAGAAGG
GGGGGCACCCCCCTTCGGCGTGCGCGGTCACGCGCACAGGGCGCAGCCCTGGTTAAAAACAAGGTTTATA
AATATTGGTTTAAAAGCAGGTTAAAAGACAGGTTAGCGGTGGCCGAAAAACGGGCGGAAACCCTTGCAAA
TGCTGGATTTTCTGCCTGTGGACAGCCCCTCAAATGTCAATAGGTGCGCCCCTCATCTGTCAGCACTCTG
CCCCTCAAGTGTCAAGGATCGCGCCCCTCATCTGTCAGTAGTCGCGCCCCTCAAGTGTCAATACCGCAGG
GCACTTATCCCCAGGCTTGTCCACATCATCTGTGGGAAACTCGCGTAAAATCAGGCGTTTTCGCCGATTT
GCGAGGCTGGCCAGCTCCACGTCGCCGGCCGAAATCGAGCCTGCCCCTCATCTGTCAACGCCGCGCCGGG
TGAGTCGGCCCCTCAAGTGTCAACGTCCGCCCCTCATCTGTCAGTGAGGGCCAAGTTTTCCGCGAGGTAT
CCACAACGCCGGCGGCCGCGGTGTCTCGCACACGGCTTCGACGGCGTTTCTGGCGCGTTTGCAGGGCCAT
AGACGGCCGCCAGCCCAGCGGCGAGGGCAACCAGCCCGGTGAGCGTCGCAAAGGAGATCCTGATCTGACT
GATGGGCTGCCTGTATCGAGTGGTGATTTTGTGCCGAGCTGCCGGTCGGGGAGCTGTTGGCTGGCTGGTG
GCAGGATATATTGTGGTGTAAACAAATTGACGCTTAGACAACTTAATAACACATTGCGGACGTTTTTAAT
GTACTGGGGTGGATGCAGTGGGCCCCAC
Features (pLannotate 1.2.2; 11 found; start..end, strand, type, name):
    167..183     +  promoter       AtU6 promoter (fragment): consensus promoter from the three Arabidopsis U6 snRNA genes (Waibel and Filipowicz, 1990; Nekrasov et al., 2013)
    259..334     +  misc_RNA       gRNA scaffold: guide RNA scaffold for the Streptococcus pyogenes CRISPR/Cas9 system
    346..367     -  protein_bind   attB2 (fragment): mutant version of attB; recombination site for the Gateway® BP reaction BP Clonase™
    421..445     +  misc_feature   RB T-DNA repeat: right border repeat from nopaline C58 T-DNA
    557..577     -  CDS            TetR (fragment): tetracycline resistance regulatory protein; tetR
    604..1749    -  CDS            trfA: TRFA_ECOLX - Experimental evidence at protein level: Swiss-Prot protein existence level 1. Also involved in plasmid copy number control, promoting intermolecular coupling of protein bound iterons at oriV, which inhibits replication initiation. From Escherichia coli.
   2085..2673    -  rep_origin     ori: high-copy-number ColE1/pMB1/pBR322/pUC origin of replication
   2844..3704    -  CDS            AmpR: β-lactamase; bla; confers resistance to ampicillin, carbenicillin, and related antibiotics
   3705..3809    -  promoter       AmpR promoter: bla
   3896..4527    -  rep_origin     oriV: incP origin of replication
   4619..4643    +  misc_feature   LB T-DNA repeat: left border repeat from nopaline C58 T-DNA
