[The description below was written by a language model from this plasmid's Addgene catalogue record and pLannotate feature annotations shown in this document.]
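Description:
pEPOR1CB0019 is a Level 1 Golden Gate (MoClo-type) cassette plasmid built in the pICH47751 acceptor backbone and classed as a plant expression vector. The sequenced record is about 4.7 kb. It carries a high-copy ColE1/pUC-type origin and an ampicillin resistance gene (β-lactamase with its own promoter) for propagation and selection in E. coli. It also carries the broad-host-range IncP oriV origin and the trfA replication initiator gene, which allow maintenance in Agrobacterium. Nopaline-type left and right T-DNA border repeats flank the cargo position, so the insert sits within a transferable T-DNA. Short fragments annotated as attB2 and TetR appear to be partial matches rather than functional elements.

The payload is a single guide RNA transcription unit. The Arabidopsis U6-26 small nuclear RNA promoter, a Pol III promoter suited to short untranslated transcripts, drives a spacer fused to the Streptococcus pyogenes Cas9 guide RNA scaffold. The annotation detects only a short consensus fragment of the promoter, but the catalogue entry gives AtU6-26 as the promoter part. The spacer targets the NbPDS (phytoene desaturase) gene of Nicotiana benthamiana and deliberately contains one mismatch to the target. The unit was assembled through BsaI sites that were destroyed during cloning, as is usual for Golden Gate assembly.

No Cas9 gene is annotated on this plasmid, so the nuclease would have to be supplied separately or by combining this cassette with other Level 1 modules in a higher-level multigene construct. The associated study compared the efficiency and specificity of Cas nucleases in plants, and the mismatched guide fits a use in testing how well SpCas9 tolerates imperfect spacer–target pairing.
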