Addgene plasmid #117555: pEPOR1CB0019
Purpose: Level1 Golden Gate Cassette: sgRNA cassette for spCas9, targeting NbPDS gene in N. benthamiana with 1 mismatch at spacer
Depositing lab: Nicola Patron. Depositing organization: Earlham Institute. Publication: Comparison of efficiency and specificity of CRISPR-associated (Cas) nucleases in plants: An expanded toolkit for precision genome engineering. Raitskin O, Schudoma C, West A, Patron NJ. PLoS One. 2019 Feb 27;14(2):e0211598. doi: 10.1371/journal.pone.0211598. eCollection 2019. PubMed 30811422.
Backbone
  Vector backbone: pICH47751
  Vector type: Plant Expression
Growth in bacteria
  Bacterial resistance: Ampicillin, 100 μg/mL
  Growth temperature: 37°C
  Growth strain: DH5alpha
  Copy number: High Copy
Gene/Insert
  Gene/Insert name: Promoter_AtU6-26 + sgRNA_NbPDS1 _1mismatch N. benthamiana
  Species: Synthetic
  Promoter: AtU6-26 (pICSL90002)
  Cloning method: Restriction Enzyme; 5′ cloning site BsaI (destroyed during cloning); 3′ cloning site BsaI (destroyed during cloning)
Terms and licenses: Academic/Nonprofit Terms; Industry Terms: Not Available to Industry
Depositor comments: Please visit https://www.biorxiv.org/content/early/2018/09/20/422766 for BioRxiv preprint
How to cite: pEPOR1CB0019 was a gift from Nicola Patron (Addgene plasmid # 117555 ; http://n2t.net/addgene:117555 ; RRID:Addgene_117555)
